Addgene plasmid #159983: pCMV-PE2-VRQR
Purpose: Prime editing in mammalian cells
Depositing lab: Yongsub Kim. Depositing organization: University of Ulsan (University and College of Medicine). Publication: Engineered Prime Editors with PAM flexibility. Kweon J, Yoon JK, Jang AH, Shin HR, See JE, Jang G, Kim JI, Kim Y. Mol Ther. 2021 Feb 23. pii: S1525-0016(21)00089-7. doi: 10.1016/j.ymthe.2021.02.022. PubMed 33636398.
Backbone
  Vector backbone: pCMV
  Vector type: Mammalian Expression
Growth in bacteria
  Bacterial resistance: Ampicillin, 100 μg/mL
  Growth temperature: 37°C
  Growth strain: DH5alpha
  Copy number: High Copy
Gene/Insert
  Gene/Insert name: PE2-VRQR
  Species: Synthetic; Cas9 is from S. pyogenes; M-MLV RT is from the Moloney murine leukemia virus
  Promoter: CMV
  Tag / fusion protein: BpSV40 NLS (N terminal on insert); BpSV40 NLS (C terminal on insert)
  Cloning method: Gibson Cloning
  Sequencing primers: 5′ T7-forward; 3′ BGH-reverse
Terms and licenses: Academic/Nonprofit Terms; Industry Terms: Not Available to Industry
Depositor comments: Please visit https://www.biorxiv.org/content/10.1101/2020.11.10.377580v1 for bioRxiv preprint.
How to cite: pCMV-PE2-VRQR was a gift from Yongsub Kim (Addgene plasmid # 159983 ; http://n2t.net/addgene:159983 ; RRID:Addgene_159983)
