[The description below was written by a language model from this plasmid's Addgene catalogue record and pLannotate feature annotations shown in this document.]
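Description:
pCMV-PE2-VRQR is a mammalian expression plasmid of about 9.8 kb, built on a pCMV backbone, that encodes a PAM-variant prime editor for genome editing in mammalian cells. It is propagated in E. coli as a high-copy plasmid through a ColE1/pUC-type origin and selected with ampicillin via the β-lactamase gene and its native promoter. The remaining bacterial elements annotated between the expression cassette and the origin (lac promoter, lac operator, CAP binding site, and short lacI, MCS, SV40 promoter and bom fragments) appear to be backbone remnants rather than functional parts of the design.

The payload is one long open reading frame driven by the human CMV immediate-early enhancer and promoter and terminated by the bovine growth hormone polyadenylation signal. A T7 promoter sits just upstream of the coding region and serves as a sequencing primer site. The feature table splits the Streptococcus pyogenes Cas9 portion into N- and C-terminal annotations, but these are contiguous and represent one Cas9 coding sequence. It is followed, after a short unannotated gap, presumably a linker, by a fragment matching the Moloney murine leukemia virus Gag-Pol polyprotein, which corresponds to the M-MLV reverse transcriptase domain. Bipartite SV40 nuclear localization signals are recorded at both ends of the fusion.

In a PE2-type editor, a Cas9 nickase cuts one DNA strand and the tethered reverse transcriptase copies an edit from the extended guide RNA (pegRNA) into the target site. The name VRQR denotes a Cas9 variant with altered PAM recognition, consistent with the depositors' work on prime editors with PAM flexibility, although the record does not list the specific substitutions. The plasmid carries no guide RNA cassette, so a pegRNA must be supplied separately.
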