Features (pLannotate 1.2.2; 17 found; start..end, strand, type, name):
      1..380     +  enhancer       CMV enhancer: human cytomegalovirus immediate early enhancer
    381..584     +  promoter       CMV promoter: human cytomegalovirus (CMV) immediate early promoter
    626..644     +  promoter       T7 promoter: promoter for bacteriophage T7 RNA polymerase
    715..2316    +  CDS            Cas9(N): N-terminal portion of Streptococcus pyogenes Cas9 (Zetsche et al., 2015)
   2317..4811    +  CDS            Cas9(C) (fragment): C-terminal portion of Streptococcus pyogenes Cas9 (Zetsche et al., 2015)
   4915..6946    +  CDS            gag-pol (fragment): Moloney murine leukemia virus Gag-Pol polyprotein; gag-pol; contains a read-through stop codon
   7063..7287    +  polyA_signal   bGH poly(A) signal: bovine growth hormone polyadenylation signal
   7291..7312    +  promoter       SV40 promoter (fragment): SV40 enhancer and early promoter
   7317..7333    +  misc_feature   MCS (fragment): pBluescript multiple cloning site
   7382..7398    -  protein_bind   lac operator: The lac repressor binds to the lac operator to inhibit transcription in E. coli. This inhibition can be relieved by adding lactose or isopropyl-β-D-thiogalactopyranoside (IPTG). lac repressor encoded by lacI
   7406..7436    -  promoter       lac promoter: promoter for the E. coli lac operon
   7451..7472    -  protein_bind   CAP binding site: CAP binding activates transcription in the presence of cAMP. E. coli catabolite activator protein
   7485..7577    -  CDS            lacI (fragment): lac repressor; lacI; The lac repressor binds to the lac operator to inhibit transcription in E. coli. This inhibition can be relieved by adding lactose or isopropyl-β-D-thiogalactopyranoside (IPTG).
   7760..8348    -  rep_origin     ori: high-copy-number ColE1/pMB1/pBR322/pUC origin of replication
   8519..9379    -  CDS            AmpR: β-lactamase; bla; confers resistance to ampicillin, carbenicillin, and related antibiotics
   9380..9484    -  promoter       AmpR promoter: bla
   9555..9599    -  misc_feature   bom (fragment): basis of mobility region from pBR322
>Addgene plasmid #159983 | pCMV-PE2-VRQR | addgene full sequence | sequence record 313610 | Addgene NGS Result
GACATTGATTATTGACTAGTTATTAATAGTAATCAATTACGGGGTCATTAGTTCATAGCCCATATATGGA
GTTCCGCGTTACATAACTTACGGTAAATGGCCCGCCTGGCTGACCGCCCAACGACCCCCGCCCATTGACG
TCAATAATGACGTATGTTCCCATAGTAACGCCAATAGGGACTTTCCATTGACGTCAATGGGTGGAGTATT
TACGGTAAACTGCCCACTTGGCAGTACATCAAGTGTATCATATGCCAAGTACGCCCCCTATTGACGTCAA
TGACGGTAAATGGCCCGCCTGGCATTATGCCCAGTACATGACCTTATGGGACTTTCCTACTTGGCAGTAC
ATCTACGTATTAGTCATCGCTATTACCATGGTGATGCGGTTTTGGCAGTACATCAATGGGCGTGGATAGC
GGTTTGACTCACGGGGATTTCCAAGTCTCCACCCCATTGACGTCAATGGGAGTTTGTTTTGGCACCAAAA
TCAACGGGACTTTCCAAAATGTCGTAACAACTCCGCCCCATTGACGCAAATGGGCGGTAGGCGTGTACGG
TGGGAGGTCTATATAAGCAGAGCTGGTTTAGTGAACCGTCAGATCCGCTAGAGATCCGCGGCCGCTAATA
CGACTCACTATAGGGAGAGCCGCCACCATGAAACGGACAGCCGACGGAAGCGAGTTCGAGTCACCAAAGA
AGAAGCGGAAAGTCGACAAGAAGTACAGCATCGGCCTGGACATCGGCACCAACTCTGTGGGCTGGGCCGT
GATCACCGACGAGTACAAGGTGCCCAGCAAGAAATTCAAGGTGCTGGGCAACACCGACCGGCACAGCATC
AAGAAGAACCTGATCGGAGCCCTGCTGTTCGACAGCGGCGAAACAGCCGAGGCCACCCGGCTGAAGAGAA
CCGCCAGAAGAAGATACACCAGACGGAAGAACCGGATCTGCTATCTGCAAGAGATCTTCAGCAACGAGAT
GGCCAAGGTGGACGACAGCTTCTTCCACAGACTGGAAGAGTCCTTCCTGGTGGAAGAGGATAAGAAGCAC
GAGCGGCACCCCATCTTCGGCAACATCGTGGACGAGGTGGCCTACCACGAGAAGTACCCCACCATCTACC
ACCTGAGAAAGAAACTGGTGGACAGCACCGACAAGGCCGACCTGCGGCTGATCTATCTGGCCCTGGCCCA
CATGATCAAGTTCCGGGGCCACTTCCTGATCGAGGGCGACCTGAACCCCGACAACAGCGACGTGGACAAG
CTGTTCATCCAGCTGGTGCAGACCTACAACCAGCTGTTCGAGGAAAACCCCATCAACGCCAGCGGCGTGG
ACGCCAAGGCCATCCTGTCTGCCAGACTGAGCAAGAGCAGACGGCTGGAAAATCTGATCGCCCAGCTGCC
CGGCGAGAAGAAGAATGGCCTGTTCGGAAACCTGATTGCCCTGAGCCTGGGCCTGACCCCCAACTTCAAG
AGCAACTTCGACCTGGCCGAGGATGCCAAACTGCAGCTGAGCAAGGACACCTACGACGACGACCTGGACA
ACCTGCTGGCCCAGATCGGCGACCAGTACGCCGACCTGTTTCTGGCCGCCAAGAACCTGTCCGACGCCAT
CCTGCTGAGCGACATCCTGAGAGTGAACACCGAGATCACCAAGGCCCCCCTGAGCGCCTCTATGATCAAG
AGATACGACGAGCACCACCAGGACCTGACCCTGCTGAAAGCTCTCGTGCGGCAGCAGCTGCCTGAGAAGT
ACAAAGAGATTTTCTTCGACCAGAGCAAGAACGGCTACGCCGGCTACATTGACGGCGGAGCCAGCCAGGA
AGAGTTCTACAAGTTCATCAAGCCCATCCTGGAAAAGATGGACGGCACCGAGGAACTGCTCGTGAAGCTG
AACAGAGAGGACCTGCTGCGGAAGCAGCGGACCTTCGACAACGGCAGCATCCCCCACCAGATCCACCTGG
GAGAGCTGCACGCCATTCTGCGGCGGCAGGAAGATTTTTACCCATTCCTGAAGGACAACCGGGAAAAGAT
CGAGAAGATCCTGACCTTCCGCATCCCCTACTACGTGGGCCCTCTGGCCAGGGGAAACAGCAGATTCGCC
TGGATGACCAGAAAGAGCGAGGAAACCATCACCCCCTGGAACTTCGAGGAAGTGGTGGACAAGGGCGCTT
CCGCCCAGAGCTTCATCGAGCGGATGACCAACTTCGATAAGAACCTGCCCAACGAGAAGGTGCTGCCCAA
GCACAGCCTGCTGTACGAGTACTTCACCGTGTATAACGAGCTGACCAAAGTGAAATACGTGACCGAGGGA
ATGAGAAAGCCCGCCTTCCTGAGCGGCGAGCAGAAAAAGGCCATCGTGGACCTGCTGTTCAAGACCAACC
GGAAAGTGACCGTGAAGCAGCTGAAAGAGGACTACTTCAAGAAAATCGAGTGCTTCGACTCCGTGGAAAT
CTCCGGCGTGGAAGATCGGTTCAACGCCTCCCTGGGCACATACCACGATCTGCTGAAAATTATCAAGGAC
AAGGACTTCCTGGACAATGAGGAAAACGAGGACATTCTGGAAGATATCGTGCTGACCCTGACACTGTTTG
AGGACAGAGAGATGATCGAGGAACGGCTGAAAACCTATGCCCACCTGTTCGACGACAAAGTGATGAAGCA
GCTGAAGCGGCGGAGATACACCGGCTGGGGCAGGCTGAGCCGGAAGCTGATCAACGGCATCCGGGACAAG
CAGTCCGGCAAGACAATCCTGGATTTCCTGAAGTCCGACGGCTTCGCCAACAGAAACTTCATGCAGCTGA
TCCACGACGACAGCCTGACCTTTAAAGAGGACATCCAGAAAGCCCAGGTGTCCGGCCAGGGCGATAGCCT
GCACGAGCACATTGCCAATCTGGCCGGCAGCCCCGCCATTAAGAAGGGCATCCTGCAGACAGTGAAGGTG
GTGGACGAGCTCGTGAAAGTGATGGGCCGGCACAAGCCCGAGAACATCGTGATCGAAATGGCCAGAGAGA
ACCAGACCACCCAGAAGGGACAGAAGAACAGCCGCGAGAGAATGAAGCGGATCGAAGAGGGCATCAAAGA
GCTGGGCAGCCAGATCCTGAAAGAACACCCCGTGGAAAACACCCAGCTGCAGAACGAGAAGCTGTACCTG
TACTACCTGCAGAATGGGCGGGATATGTACGTGGACCAGGAACTGGACATCAACCGGCTGTCCGACTACG
ATGTGGACGCTATCGTGCCTCAGAGCTTTCTGAAGGACGACTCCATCGACAACAAGGTGCTGACCAGAAG
CGACAAGAACCGGGGCAAGAGCGACAACGTGCCCTCCGAAGAGGTCGTGAAGAAGATGAAGAACTACTGG
CGGCAGCTGCTGAACGCCAAGCTGATTACCCAGAGAAAGTTCGACAATCTGACCAAGGCCGAGAGAGGCG
GCCTGAGCGAACTGGATAAGGCCGGCTTCATCAAGAGACAGCTGGTGGAAACCCGGCAGATCACAAAGCA
CGTGGCACAGATCCTGGACTCCCGGATGAACACTAAGTACGACGAGAATGACAAGCTGATCCGGGAAGTG
AAAGTGATCACCCTGAAGTCCAAGCTGGTGTCCGATTTCCGGAAGGATTTCCAGTTTTACAAAGTGCGCG
AGATCAACAACTACCACCACGCCCACGACGCCTACCTGAACGCCGTCGTGGGAACCGCCCTGATCAAAAA
GTACCCTAAGCTGGAAAGCGAGTTCGTGTACGGCGACTACAAGGTGTACGACGTGCGGAAGATGATCGCC
AAGAGCGAGCAGGAAATCGGCAAGGCTACCGCCAAGTACTTCTTCTACAGCAACATCATGAACTTTTTCA
AGACCGAGATTACCCTGGCCAACGGCGAGATCCGGAAGCGGCCTCTGATCGAGACAAACGGCGAAACCGG
GGAGATCGTGTGGGATAAGGGCCGGGATTTTGCCACCGTGCGGAAAGTGCTGAGCATGCCCCAAGTGAAT
ATCGTGAAAAAGACCGAGGTGCAGACAGGCGGCTTCAGCAAAGAGTCTATCCTGCCCAAGAGGAACAGCG
ATAAGCTGATCGCCAGAAAGAAGGACTGGGACCCTAAGAAGTACGGCGGCTTCGTGAGCCCCACCGTGGC
CTATTCTGTGCTGGTGGTGGCCAAAGTGGAAAAGGGCAAGTCCAAGAAACTGAAGAGTGTGAAAGAGCTG
CTGGGGATCACCATCATGGAAAGAAGCAGCTTCGAGAAGAATCCCATCGACTTTCTGGAAGCCAAGGGCT
ACAAAGAAGTGAAAAAGGACCTGATCATCAAGCTGCCTAAGTACTCCCTGTTCGAGCTGGAAAACGGCCG
GAAGAGAATGCTGGCCTCTGCCAGAGAACTGCAGAAGGGAAACGAACTGGCCCTGCCCTCCAAATATGTG
AACTTCCTGTACCTGGCCAGCCACTATGAGAAGCTGAAGGGCTCCCCCGAGGATAATGAGCAGAAACAGC
TGTTTGTGGAACAGCACAAGCACTACCTGGACGAGATCATCGAGCAGATCAGCGAGTTCTCCAAGAGAGT
GATCCTGGCCGACGCTAATCTGGACAAAGTGCTGTCCGCCTACAACAAGCACCGGGATAAGCCCATCAGA
GAGCAGGCCGAGAATATCATCCACCTGTTTACCCTGACCAATCTGGGAGCCCCTGCCGCCTTCAAGTACT
TTGACACCACCATCGACCGGAAGCAGTACAGAAGCACCAAAGAGGTGCTGGACGCCACCCTGATCCACCA
GAGCATCACCGGCCTGTACGAGACACGGATCGACCTGTCTCAGCTGGGAGGTGACTCTGGAGGATCTAGC
GGAGGATCCTCTGGCAGCGAGACACCAGGAACAAGCGAGTCAGCAACACCAGAGAGCAGTGGCGGCAGCA
GCGGCGGCAGCAGCACCCTAAATATAGAAGATGAGTATCGGCTACATGAGACCTCAAAAGAGCCAGATGT
TTCTCTAGGGTCCACATGGCTGTCTGATTTTCCTCAGGCCTGGGCGGAAACCGGGGGCATGGGACTGGCA
GTTCGCCAAGCTCCTCTGATCATACCTCTGAAAGCAACCTCTACCCCCGTGTCCATAAAACAATACCCCA
TGTCACAAGAAGCCAGACTGGGGATCAAGCCCCACATACAGAGACTGTTGGACCAGGGAATACTGGTACC
CTGCCAGTCCCCCTGGAACACGCCCCTGCTACCCGTTAAGAAACCAGGGACTAATGATTATAGGCCTGTC
CAGGATCTGAGAGAAGTCAACAAGCGGGTGGAAGACATCCACCCCACCGTGCCCAACCCTTACAACCTCT
TGAGCGGGCTCCCACCGTCCCACCAGTGGTACACTGTGCTTGATTTAAAGGATGCCTTTTTCTGCCTGAG
ACTCCACCCCACCAGTCAGCCTCTCTTCGCCTTTGAGTGGAGAGATCCAGAGATGGGAATCTCAGGACAA
TTGACCTGGACCAGACTCCCACAGGGTTTCAAAAACAGTCCCACCCTGTTTAATGAGGCACTGCACAGAG
ACCTAGCAGACTTCCGGATCCAGCACCCAGACTTGATCCTGCTACAGTACGTGGATGACTTACTGCTGGC
CGCCACTTCTGAGCTAGACTGCCAACAAGGTACTCGGGCCCTGTTACAAACCCTAGGGAACCTCGGGTAT
CGGGCCTCGGCCAAGAAAGCCCAAATTTGCCAGAAACAGGTCAAGTATCTGGGGTATCTTCTAAAAGAGG
GTCAGAGATGGCTGACTGAGGCCAGAAAAGAGACTGTGATGGGGCAGCCTACTCCGAAGACCCCTCGACA
ACTAAGGGAGTTCCTAGGGAAGGCAGGCTTCTGTCGCCTCTTCATCCCTGGGTTTGCAGAAATGGCAGCC
CCCCTGTACCCTCTCACCAAACCGGGGACTCTGTTTAATTGGGGCCCAGACCAACAAAAGGCCTATCAAG
AAATCAAGCAAGCTCTTCTAACTGCCCCAGCCCTGGGGTTGCCAGATTTGACTAAGCCCTTTGAACTCTT
TGTCGACGAGAAGCAGGGCTACGCCAAAGGTGTCCTAACGCAAAAACTGGGACCTTGGCGTCGGCCGGTG
GCCTACCTGTCCAAAAAGCTAGACCCAGTAGCAGCTGGGTGGCCCCCTTGCCTACGGATGGTAGCAGCCA
TTGCCGTACTGACAAAGGATGCAGGCAAGCTAACCATGGGACAGCCACTAGTCATTCTGGCCCCCCATGC
AGTAGAGGCACTAGTCAAACAACCCCCCGACCGCTGGCTTTCCAACGCCCGGATGACTCACTATCAGGCC
TTGCTTTTGGACACGGACCGGGTCCAGTTCGGACCGGTGGTAGCCCTGAACCCGGCTACGCTGCTCCCAC
TGCCTGAGGAAGGGCTGCAACACAACTGCCTTGATATCCTGGCCGAAGCCCACGGAACCCGACCCGACCT
AACGGACCAGCCGCTCCCAGACGCCGACCACACCTGGTACACGGATGGAAGCAGTCTCTTACAAGAGGGA
CAGCGTAAGGCGGGAGCTGCGGTGACCACCGAGACCGAGGTAATCTGGGCTAAAGCCCTGCCAGCCGGGA
CATCCGCTCAGCGGGCTGAACTGATAGCACTCACCCAGGCCCTAAAGATGGCAGAAGGTAAGAAGCTAAA
TGTTTATACTGATAGCCGTTATGCTTTTGCTACTGCCCATATCCATGGAGAAATATACAGAAGGCGTGGG
TGGCTCACATCAGAAGGCAAAGAGATCAAAAATAAAGACGAGATCTTGGCCCTACTAAAAGCCCTCTTTC
TGCCCAAAAGACTTAGCATAATCCATTGTCCAGGACATCAAAAGGGACACAGCGCCGAGGCTAGAGGCAA
CCGGATGGCTGACCAAGCGGCCCGAAAGGCAGCCATCACAGAGACTCCAGACACCTCTACCCTCCTCATA
GAAAATTCATCACCCTCTGGCGGCTCAAAAAGAACCGCCGACGGCAGCGAATTCGAGCCCAAGAAGAAGA
GGAAAGTCTAACCGGTCATCATCACCATCACCATTGAGTTTAAACCCGCTGATCAGCCTCGACTGTGCCT
TCTAGTTGCCAGCCATCTGTTGTTTGCCCCTCCCCCGTGCCTTCCTTGACCCTGGAAGGTGCCACTCCCA
CTGTCCTTTCCTAATAAAATGAGAAAATTGCATCGCATTGTCTGAGTAGGTGTCATTCTATTCTGGGGGG
TGGGGTGGGGCAGGACAGCAAGGGGGAGGATTGGGAAGACAATAGCAGGCATGCTGGGGATGCGGTGGGC
TCTATGGCTTCTGAGGCGGAAAGAACCAGCTGGGGCTCGATACCGTCGACCTCTAGCTAGAGCTTGGCGT
AATCATGGTCATAGCTGTTTCCTGTGTGAAATTGTTATCCGCTCACAATTCCACACAACATACGAGCCGG
AAGCATAAAGTGTAAAGCCTAGGGTGCCTAATGAGTGAGCTAACTCACATTAATTGCGTTGCGCTCACTG
CCCGCTTTCCAGTCGGGAAACCTGTCGTGCCAGCTGCATTAATGAATCGGCCAACGCGCGGGGAGAGGCG
GTTTGCGTATTGGGCGCTCTTCCGCTTCCTCGCTCACTGACTCGCTGCGCTCGGTCGTTCGGCTGCGGCG
AGCGGTATCAGCTCACTCAAAGGCGGTAATACGGTTATCCACAGAATCAGGGGATAACGCAGGAAAGAAC
ATGTGAGCAAAAGGCCAGCAAAAGGCCAGGAACCGTAAAAAGGCCGCGTTGCTGGCGTTTTTCCATAGGC
TCCGCCCCCCTGACGAGCATCACAAAAATCGACGCTCAAGTCAGAGGTGGCGAAACCCGACAGGACTATA
AAGATACCAGGCGTTTCCCCCTGGAAGCTCCCTCGTGCGCTCTCCTGTTCCGACCCTGCCGCTTACCGGA
TACCTGTCCGCCTTTCTCCCTTCGGGAAGCGTGGCGCTTTCTCATAGCTCACGCTGTAGGTATCTCAGTT
CGGTGTAGGTCGTTCGCTCCAAGCTGGGCTGTGTGCACGAACCCCCCGTTCAGCCCGACCGCTGCGCCTT
ATCCGGTAACTATCGTCTTGAGTCCAACCCGGTAAGACACGACTTATCGCCACTGGCAGCAGCCACTGGT
AACAGGATTAGCAGAGCGAGGTATGTAGGCGGTGCTACAGAGTTCTTGAAGTGGTGGCCTAACTACGGCT
ACACTAGAAGAACAGTATTTGGTATCTGCGCTCTGCTGAAGCCAGTTACCTTCGGAAAAAGAGTTGGTAG
CTCTTGATCCGGCAAACAAACCACCGCTGGTAGCGGTGGTTTTTTTGTTTGCAAGCAGCAGATTACGCGC
AGAAAAAAAGGATCTCAAGAAGATCCTTTGATCTTTTCTACGGGGTCTGACACTCAGTGGAACGAAAACT
CACGTTAAGGGATTTTGGTCATGAGATTATCAAAAAGGATCTTCACCTAGATCCTTTTAAATTAAAAATG
AAGTTTTAAATCAATCTAAAGTATATATGAGTAAACTTGGTCTGACAGTTACCAATGCTTAATCAGTGAG
GCACCTATCTCAGCGATCTGTCTATTTCGTTCATCCATAGTTGCCTGACTCCCCGTCGTGTAGATAACTA
CGATACGGGAGGGCTTACCATCTGGCCCCAGTGCTGCAATGATACCGCGAGACCCACGCTCACCGGCTCC
AGATTTATCAGCAATAAACCAGCCAGCCGGAAGGGCCGAGCGCAGAAGTGGTCCTGCAACTTTATCCGCC
TCCATCCAGTCTATTAATTGTTGCCGGGAAGCTAGAGTAAGTAGTTCGCCAGTTAATAGTTTGCGCAACG
TTGTTGCCATTGCTACAGGCATCGTGGTGTCACGCTCGTCGTTTGGTATGGCTTCATTCAGCTCCGGTTC
CCAACGATCAAGGCGAGTTACATGATCCCCCATGTTGTGCAAAAAAGCGGTTAGCTCCTTCGGTCCTCCG
ATCGTTGTCAGAAGTAAGTTGGCCGCAGTGTTATCACTCATGGTTATGGCAGCACTGCATAATTCTCTTA
CTGTCATGCCATCCGTAAGATGCTTTTCTGTGACTGGTGAGTACTCAACCAAGTCATTCTGAGAATAGTG
TATGCGGCGACCGAGTTGCTCTTGCCCGGCGTCAATACGGGATAATACCGCGCCACATAGCAGAACTTTA
AAAGTGCTCATCATTGGAAAACGTTCTTCGGGGCGAAAACTCTCAAGGATCTTACCGCTGTTGAGATCCA
GTTCGATGTAACCCACTCGTGCACCCAACTGATCTTCAGCATCTTTTACTTTCACCAGCGTTTCTGGGTG
AGCAAAAACAGGAAGGCAAAATGCCGCAAAAAAGGGAATAAGGGCGACACGGAAATGTTGAATACTCATA
CTCTTCCTTTTTCAATATTATTGAAGCATTTATCAGGGTTATTGTCTCATGAGCGGATACATATTTGAAT
GTATTTAGAAAAATAAACAAATAGGGGTTCCGCGCACATTTCCCCGAAAAGTGCCACCTGACGTCGACGG
ATCGGGAGATCGATCTCCCGATCCCCTAGGGTCTACTCTCAGTACAATCTGCTCTGATGCCGCATAGTTA
AGCCAGTATCTGCTCCCTGCTTGTGTGTTGGAGGTCGCTGAGTAGTGCGCGAGCAAAATTTAAGCTACAA
CAAGGCAAGGCTTGACCGACAATTGCATGAAGAATCTGCTTAGGGTTAGGCGTTTTGCGCTGCTTCGCGA
TGTACGGGCCAGATATACGCGTT
